>Addgene plasmid #215761 | pBH001 | addgene full sequence | sequence record 430545 | Addgene NGS Result
GTTTAACGGTTGTGGACAACAAGCCAGGGATGTAACGCACTGAGAAGCCCTTAGAGCCTCTCAAAGCAAT
TTTGAGTGACACAGGAACACTTAACGGCTGACATGGGAATTCCCCTCCACCGCGGTGGCCCTTGAGACGG
CATCTTCCATCTACACTTTATGCTTCCGGCTCGTATGTTGTGTGGAATTGTGAGCGGATAACAATTTCAC
ACAGGAAACAGCTATGACCATGATTACGCCAAGCTTGCATGCCTGCAGGTCGACTCTAGAGGATCCCCGG
GTACCGAGCTCGAATTCACTGGCCGTCGTTTTACAACGTCGTGACTGGGAAAACCCTGGCGTTACCCAAC
TTAATCGCCTTGCAGCACATCCCCCTTTCGCCAGCTGGCGTAATAGCGAAGAGGCCCGCACCGATCGCCC
TTCCCAACAGTTGCGCAGCCTGAATGGCGAATGGCGCCTGATGCGGTATTTTCTCCTTACGCATCTGTGC
GGTATTTCACACCGCATATGGTGCACTCTCAGTACAATCTGCTCTGATGCCGCATAGGATCTGATGCATC
GTCTCACCGATACTTGTGCCTGTTCTATTTCCGAACCGACCGCTTGTATGAATGCATCAAAATTCGTTTT
CTCTACGTTGGATTCCTTGTTGCTCATATTGTGATGATAATTTCTACAAATATAGTCATTGGTAACTATC
TATGAAACTGTTTGATACTTTTATAGTTGATTAAACTTGTTCATGGCATTTGCCTTAATATCATCCGCTA
TGTCAATGTAGGGTTTCATAGCTTTGTAGTCGCTGTGTCCCGTCCATTTCATGACCACCTGTGCCGGGAT
TCCGAGAGCCAGCGCATTGCAGATGAATGTCCTTTTTCCTGCATGGGTACTGAGCAAAGCGTATTTGGGT
GTGACTTCATCAATACGTTCATTTCCCTTGTAGTAGGTTTCCCGTACAGGCTCGTTGATTTCTGCCAGTT
CACCCAGCTCTTTCAGGTAATCGTTCATCTTCTGGTTGCTGATGACGGGCAGAGCCATGTAATTCTCGAA
ATGGATGTCCTTGTATTTGTCCAGTATGGCTTTGCTGTATTTGTTCAGTTCAATCGTCAGGCTGTCGGCA
GTCTTGACTGTGGTTATTTCGATGTGGTCGGACTTCACATCGCTTCTTTTCAGATTGCGAACATCCGAAT
ACCGCAAACTCGTAAAGCAGCAGAACAGGAAAACATCACGCACACGTTCCAGGTATTGCTTATCCTTGGG
TATCTGGTAGTCTTTCAGCTTGTTCAGTTCATCCCAAGTCAGGAAGATTACTTTTTTCGAGGTGGTTTTC
AGTTTCGGTTTGAACGTATCGTATGCAATGTTCTGATGATGTCCTTTCTTGAAGCTCCAGCGCAGGAACC
ATTTGAGGAATCCCATTTGCTTGCCGATGGTGCTGTTTCTCATATCCTTGGTGTCACGCAGGAAGTTGAC
GTATTCGTTCAATCCAAACTCGTTGAAATAGTTGAACGTTGCATCCTCCTTGAACTCTTTGAGGTGGTTC
CTCACTGCTGCAAATTTTTCATAGGTGGATGCCGTCCAGTTATTCTGGTTACCGCACTCTTTTACAAACT
CATCGAACACCTCCCAAAAGCTGACAGGGGCTTCTTCCGGCTGTTCTTCACTGGTGTCTTTCATTCTCAT
GTTGAAAGCTTCCTTCAACTGTTGGGTCGTTGGCATGACCTCCTGCACCTCAAATTCCTTGAAAATATTC
TGGATTTCGGCATAGTATTTCAGCAAGTCCGTATTGATTTCGGCTGCACTTTGCTTTAGCTTGTTGGTAC
ATCCGTTCTTTACCCGCTGCTTATCTACATCCCATTTGGCTACGTCAATCCGGTAGCCCGTTGTAAACTC
GATACGTTGGCTGGCAAAGATGACACGCATACGGATGGGTACGTTCTCTACGATTGGCACACCGTTCTTT
TTCCGGCTCTCCAATGCAAAAATGATGTTGCGCTTGATATTCATAATTGGGTGCGTTTGAAATTCTACAC
CCAAATATACACCCAATTATTGAGATAGCAAAAGACATTTAGAAACATTTACTTTTACTCTATATTGTAA
TTTACACTTGATTATCAGTCGTTTGCAGTTTTATGATATTCTGTGAAAGTATAAGTTCGAGAGCCTGTCT
CTCCGCAAAAAACGCTGAAAATCAGCAGATTGCAAAACAAACACCCTGTTTTACACCCAAGAATGTAAAG
TCGGGTGTTTTTGTTTTATTTAAGATAATACAACCACTACATAATAAAAGAGTAGCGATATTAAAAGAAT
CCGATGAGAAAAGACTAATATTTATCTATCCATTCAGTTTGATTTCTCAGGACTTTACATCGTCCTGAAA
GTATTTGTTGGTACCGAGGACGCGTAAACATTTACAGTTGCATGTGGCCTATTGTTTTTAGCCGTTAAAT
ATTTTATAACTATTAAATAGCGATACAAATTGTTCGAAACTAATATTGTTTATATCATATATTCTCGCAT
GTTTTAAAGCTTTATTAAATTGATTTTTTGTAAACAGTTTTTCGTACTCTTTGTTAACCCATTTCATTAC
AAAAGTTTCATATTTTTTTCTCTCTTTAAATGCCATTTTTGCTGGCTTTCTTTTTAATACAATTAATGTG
CTATCCACTTTAGGTTTTGGATGGAAATAATACCTAGGAATTTTTGCTAATATAGAAATATCTACCTCTG
CCATTAACAGCAATGCTAGTGATCTGTTTGTATCTAATAACATTTTAGCAAAACCATATTCCACTATTAA
ATAACTTATTGTGGCTGAACTTTCAAAAACAATTTTTCGAATTATATTTGTGCTTATGTTGTAAGGTATG
CTGCCAAATATTTTATATGGATTGTGGCTAGGAAATGTAAATTTCAGTATATCATCATTTACTATTTGAT
AGTTAGGATAATTTAAGAGCTTATTACGAGTTACCTCACATAATTTAGAATCAATTTCTATCGCCGTTAC
AAAATTACATCTCTTTACCAATCCAGCAGTAAAATGACCTTTCCCTGCACCTATTTCAAAGATGTTATCT
TTTTCATCTAAACTTATGCAATTCATTATTTTTTCTATGTGATATTTTGAAGTAATAAAATTTTGACTAT
CTTTTATATTTACTTTGTTCATTATAACCTCTCCTTAATTTATTGCATCTCTTTTCGAATATTTATGTTT
TTTGAGAAAAGAACGTACTCATGGTTCATCCCGATATGCGTATCGGTCTGTATATCAGCAACTTTCTATG
TGTTTCAACTACAATAGTCATCTATTCTCATCTTTCTGAGTCCACCCCCTGCAAAGCCCCTCTTTACGAC
ATAAAAATTCGGTCGGAAAAGGTATGCAAAAGATGTTTCTCTCTTTAAGAGAAACTCTTCGGGATGCAAA
AATATGAAAATAACTCCAATTCACCAAATTATATAGCGACTTTTTTACAAAATGCTAAAATTTGTTGATT
TCCGTCAAGCAATTGTTGAGCAAAAATGTCTTTTACGATAAAATGATACCTCAATATCAACTGTTTAGCA
AAACGATATTTCTCTTAAAGAGAGAAACACCTTTTTGTTCACCAATCCCCGACTTTTAATCCCGCGGCCA
TGATTGAAAAAGGAAGAGTATGAGTATTCAACATTTCCGTGTCGCCCTTATTCCCTTTTTTGCGGCATTT
TGCCTTCCTGTTTTTGCTCACCCAGAAACGCTGGTGAAAGTAAAAGATGCTGAAGATCAGTTGGGTGCAC
GAGTGGGTTACATCGAACTGGATCTCAACAGCGGTAAGATCCTTGAGAGTTTTCGCCCCGAAGAACGTTT
TCCAATGATGAGCACTTTTAAAGTTCTGCTATGTGGCGCGGTATTATCCCGTATTGACGCCGGGCAAGAG
CAACTCGGTCGCCGCATACACTATTCTCAGAATGACTTGGTTGAGTACTCACCAGTCACAGAAAAGCATC
TTACGGATGGCATGACAGTAAGAGAATTATGCAGTGCTGCCATAACCATGAGTGATAACACTGCGGCCAA
CTTACTTCTGACAACGATCGGAGGACCGAAGGAGCTAACCGCTTTTTTGCACAACATGGGGGATCATGTA
ACTCGCCTTGATCGTTGGGAACCGGAGCTGAATGAAGCCATACCAAACGACGAGCGTGACACCACGATGC
CTGTAGCAATGGCAACAACGTTGCGCAAACTATTAACTGGCGAACTACTTACTCTAGCTTCCCGGCAACA
ATTAATAGACTGGATGGAGGCGGATAAAGTTGCAGGACCACTTCTGCGCTCGGCCCTTCCGGCTGGCTGG
TTTATTGCTGATAAATCTGGAGCCGGTGAGCGTGGGTCTCGCGGTATCATTGCAGCACTGGGGCCAGATG
GTAAGCCCTCCCGTATCGTAGTTATCTACACGACGGGGAGTCAGGCAACTATGGATGAACGAAATAGACA
GATCGCTGAGATAGGTGCCTCACTGATTAAGCATTGGTAACTGTCAGACCAAGTTTACTCATAACGCGTC
AATTCGAGGGGGATCAATTCCGTGATAGGTGGGCTGCCCTTCCTGGTTGGCTTGGTTTCATCAGCCATCC
GCTTGCCCTCATCTGTTACGCCGGCGGTAGCCGGCCAGCCTCGCAGAGCAGGATTCCCGTTGAGCACCGC
CAGGTGCGAATAAGGGACAGTGAAGAAGGAACACCCGCTCGCGGGTGGGCCTACTTCACCTATCCTGCCC
GGCTGACGCCGTTGGATACACCAAGGAAAGTCTACACGAACCCTTTGGCAAAATCCTGTATATCGTGCGA
AAAAGGATGGATATACCGAAAAAATCGCTATAATGACCCCGAAGCAGGGTTATGCAGCGGAAAACGGAAT
TGATCCGGCCACGATGCGTCCGGCGTAGAGGATCTGAAGATCAGCAGTTCAACCTGTTGATAGTACGTAC
TAAGCTCTCATGTTTCACGTACTAAGCTCTCATGTTTAACGTACTAAGCTCTCATGTTTAACGAACTAAA
CCCTCATGGCTAACGTACTAAGCTCTCATGGCTAACGTACTAAGCTCTCATGTTTCACGTACTAAGCTCT
CATGTTTGAACAATAAAATTAATATAAATCAGCAACTTAAATAGCCTCTAAGGTTTTAAGTTTTATAAGA
AAAAAAAGAATATATAAGGCTTTTAAAGCTTTTAAG
Features (pLannotate 1.2.2; 11 found; start..end, strand, type, name):
    152..180     +  promoter       lac promoter (fragment): promoter for the E. coli lac operon
    188..204     +  protein_bind   lac operator: The lac repressor binds to the lac operator to inhibit transcription in E. coli. This inhibition can be relieved by adding lactose or isopropyl-β-D-thiogalactopyranoside (IPTG). lac repressor encoded by lacI
    241..297     -  misc_feature   MCS: pUC18/19 multiple cloning site
    294..451     +  CDS            lacZα (fragment): LacZα fragment of β-galactosidase; lacZ fragment
    457..547     -  misc_feature   bom (fragment): basis of mobility region from pBR322
   2444..3172    -  CDS            ermC': ERM_BACIU - Experimental evidence at protein level: Swiss-Prot protein existence level 1. This protein produces a dimethylation of the adenine residue at position 2085 in 23S rRNA, resulting in reduced affinity between ribosomes and macrolide-lincosamide-streptogramin B antibiotics. From Bacillus subtilis.
   3643..3659    +  promoter       AmpR promoter (fragment): bla
   3660..4520    +  CDS            AmpR: β-lactamase; bla; confers resistance to ampicillin, carbenicillin, and related antibiotics
   4573..4618    -  CDS            traJ (fragment): oriT-recognizing protein; traJ
   4651..4760    -  oriT           oriT: incP origin of transfer
   4931..103     +  rep_origin     R6K γ ori (across the origin): γ replication origin from E. coli plasmid R6K; requires the R6K initiator protein pi for replication
