[The description below was written by a language model from this plasmid's Addgene catalogue record and pLannotate feature annotations shown in this document.]
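Description:
pBH001 is an empty cloning backbone of the NBU2 integrative type, built for delivering genetic parts and circuits into Bacteroides species. It is a roughly 5.2 kb plasmid that replicates from the R6K γ origin, which depends on the pi initiator protein supplied in trans. It is therefore maintained only in pir-positive E. coli hosts such as the Pir1 strain listed in the record, where it is described as high copy and selected with ampicillin through the β-lactamase gene. An incP (RP4) oriT, flanked by a fragment of traJ, allows the plasmid to be mobilised by conjugation from a suitable E. coli donor into Bacteroides. The R6K origin is not expected to support replication there. An erm-family rRNA methyltransferase gene, matched by the automated annotation to ermC', corresponds to the erythromycin marker listed for selection in Bacteroides.

The cloning region carries a lac promoter fragment, a lac operator, a pUC-type multiple cloning site and a partial lacZα coding sequence. According to the catalogue entry, the backbone provides BsmBI sites, consistent with Type IIS (Golden Gate-style) insertion of parts, although the feature table does not mark their positions. The table also leaves a stretch of nearly 2 kb unannotated between the bom fragment and the erythromycin resistance gene. NBU2 vectors normally carry the NBU2 integrase and attachment site, which direct site-specific chromosomal integration, but the record does not explicitly identify these elements. No insert or payload promoter is present, as expected for an empty backbone. The plasmid was deposited with work on transcriptional programming in a Bacteroides consortium.
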