Addgene plasmid #215761: pBH001
Purpose: (Empty Backbone) NBU2 backbone with BsmBI restriction sites
Depositing lab: Corey Wilson. Depositing organization: Georgia Institute of Technology. Publication: Transcriptional programming in a Bacteroides consortium. Huang BD, Groseclose TM, Wilson CJ. Nat Commun. 2022 Jul 6;13(1):3901. doi: 10.1038/s41467-022-31614-8. PubMed 35794179.
Backbone
  Vector backbone: NBU2 (R6K/RP4)
  Vector type: Bacterial Expression, Synthetic Biology
  Selectable markers: erythromycin (Bacteroides)
Growth in bacteria
  Bacterial resistance: Ampicillin, 100 μg/mL
  Growth temperature: 37°C
  Growth strain: Pir1
  Copy number: High Copy
Terms and licenses: Academic/Nonprofit Terms; Industry Terms: Not Available to Industry
How to cite: pBH001 was a gift from Corey Wilson (Addgene plasmid # 215761 ; http://n2t.net/addgene:215761 ; RRID:Addgene_215761)
